>Addgene plasmid #49227 | pWPT-ACC/ACC/ACC/ACC-mEGFP-IRES-mCherry | depositor full sequence | sequence record 73643 | pWPT-ACC/ACC/ACC/ACC-mEGFP-IRES-mCherry sequence 10768 bps
TCGAGTAACTAACTAAACCATGGGTTGATAAACCATGGGTTGATAAACCATGGGTTGATTACCATGGGCG
AATTCAGCAAGGGCGAGGAGCTGTTCACCGGGGTGGTGCCCATCCTGGTCGAGCTGGACGGCGACGTAAA
CGGCCACAAGTTCAGCGTGTCCGGCGAGGGCGAGGGCGATGCCACCTACGGCAAGCTGACCCTGAAGTTC
ATCTGCACCACCGGCAAGCTGCCCGTGCCCTGGCCCACCCTCGTGACCACCCTGACCTACGGCGTGCAGT
GCTTCAGCCGCTACCCCGACCACATGAAGCAGCACGACTTCTTCAAGTCCGCCATGCCCGAAGGCTACGT
CCAGGAGCGCACCATCTTCTTCAAGGACGACGGCAACTACAAGACCCGCGCCGAGGTGAAGTTCGAGGGC
GACACCCTGGTGAACCGCATCGAGCTGAAGGGCATCGACTTCAAGGAGGACGGCAACATCCTGGGGCACA
AGCTGGAGTACAACTACAACAGCCACAACGTCTATATCATGGCCGACAAGCAGAAGAACGGCATCAAGGT
GAACTTCAAGATCCGCCACAACATCGAGGACGGCAGCGTGCAGCTCGCCGACCACTACCAGCAGAACACC
CCCATCGGCGACGGCCCCGTGCTGCTGCCCGACAACCACTACCTGAGCACCCAGTCCAAGCTGAGCAAAG
ACCCCAACGAGAAGCGCGATCACATGGTCCTGCTGGAGTTCGTGACCGCCGCCGGGATCACTCTCGGCAT
GGACGAGCTGTACAAGTTCGAATAAGCATGCATCTAGGGCGGCCAATTCCGCCCCTCTCCCTCCCCCCCC
CCTAACGTTACTGGCCGAAGCCGCTTGGAATAAGGCCGGTGTGCGTTTGTCTATATGTGATTTTCCACCA
TATTGCCGTCTTTTGGCAATGTGAGGGCCCGGAAACCTGGCCCTGTCTTCTTGACGAGCATTCCTAGGGG
TCTTTCCCCTCTCGCCAAAGGAATGCAAGGTCTGTTGAATGTCGTGAAGGAAGCAGTTCCTCTGGAAGCT
TCTTGAAGACAAACAACGTCTGTAGCGACCCTTTGCAGGCAGCGGAACCCCCCACCTGGCGACAGGTGCC
TCTGCGGCCAAAAGCCACGTGTATAAGATACACCTGCAAAGGCGGCACAACCCCAGTGCCACGTTGTGAG
TTGGATAGTTGTGGAAAGAGTCAAATGGCTCTCCTCAAGCGTATTCAACAAGGGGCTGAAGGATGCCCAG
AAGGTACCCCATTGTATGGGATCTGATCTGGGGCCTCGGTGCACATGCTTTACATGTGTTTAGTCGAGGT
TAAAAAAACGTCTAGGCCCCCCGAACCACGGGGACGTGGTTTTCCTTTGAAAAACACGATGATAAGCTTG
CCACAACCCGGGATCCGCCACCATGGTGAGCAAGGGCGAGGAGGATAACATGGCCATCATCAAGGAGTTC
ATGCGCTTCAAGGTGCACATGGAGGGCTCCGTGAACGGCCACGAGTTCGAGATCGAGGGCGAGGGCGAGG
GCCGCCCCTACGAGGGCACCCAGACCGCCAAGCTGAAGGTGACCAAGGGTGGCCCCCTGCCCTTCGCCTG
GGACATCCTGTCCCCTCAGTTCATGTACGGCTCCAAGGCCTACGTGAAGCACCCCGCCGACATCCCCGAC
TACTTGAAGCTGTCCTTCCCCGAGGGCTTCAAGTGGGAGCGCGTGATGAACTTCGAGGACGGCGGCGTGG
TGACCGTGACCCAGGACTCCTCCCTGCAGGACGGCGAGTTCATCTACAAGGTGAAGCTGCGCGGCACCAA
CTTCCCCTCCGACGGCCCCGTAATGCAGAAGAAGACCATGGGCTGGGAGGCCTCCTCCGAGCGGATGTAC
CCCGAGGACGGCGCCCTGAAGGGCGAGATCAAGCAGAGGCTGAAGCTGAAGGACGGCGGCCACTACGACG
CTGAGGTCAAGACCACCTACAAGGCCAAGAAGCCCGTGCAGCTGCCCGGCGCCTACAACGTCAACATCAA
GTTGGACATCACCTCCCACAACGAGGACTACACCATCGTGGAACAGTACGAACGCGCCGAGGGCCGCCAC
TCCACCGGCGGCATGGACGAGCTGTACAAGTAAGCGGCCGCCGATAATCAACCTCTGGATTACAAAATTT
GTGAAAGATTGACTGGTATTCTTAACTATGTTGCTCCTTTTACGCTATGTGGATACGCTGCTTTAATGCC
TTTGTATCATGCTATTGCTTCCCGTATGGCTTTCATTTTCTCCTCCTTGTATAAATCCTGGTTGCTGTCT
CTTTATGAGGAGTTGTGGCCCGTTGTCAGGCAACGTGGCGTGGTGTGCACTGTGTTTGCTGACGCAACCC
CCACTGGTTGGGGCATTGCCACCACCTGTCAGCTCCTTTCCGGGACTTTCGCTTTCCCCCTCCCTATTGC
CACGGCGGAACTCATCGCCGCCTGCCTTGCCCGCTGCTGGACAGGGGCTCGGCTGTTGGGCACTGACAAT
TCCGTGGTGTTGTCGGGGAAGCTGACGTCCTTTCCATGGCTGCTCGCCTGTGTTGCCACCTGGATTCTGC
GCGGGACGTCCTTCTGCTACGTCCCTTCGGCCCTCAATCCAGCGGACCTTCCTTCCCGCGGCCTGCTGCC
GGCTCTGCGGCCTCTTCCGCGTCTTCGCCTTCGCCCTCAGACGAGTCGGATCTCCCTTTGGGCCGCCTCC
CCGCATCGGGCAATTCGAGCTCGGTACCTTTAAGACCAATGACTTACAAGGCAGCTGTAGATCTTAGCCA
CTTTTTAAAAGAAAAGGGGGGACTGGAAGGGCTAATTCACTCCCAACGAAGACAAGATGGGATCAATTCA
CCATGGGAATAACTTCGTATAGCATACATTATACGAAGTTATGCTGCTTTTTGCTTGTACTGGGTCTCTC
TGGTTAGACCAGATCTGAGCCTGGGAGCTCTCTGGCTAACTAGGGAACCCACTGCTTAAGCCTCAATAAA
GCTTGCCTTGAGTGCTTCAAGTAGTGTGTGCCCGTCTGTTGTGTGACTCTGGTAACTAGAGATCCCTCAG
ACCCTTTTAGTCAGTGTGGAAAATCTCTAGCAGCATCTAGAATTAATTCCGTGTATTCTATAGTGTCACC
TAAATCGTATGTGTATGATACATAAGGTTATGTATTAATTGTAGCCGCGTTCTAACGACAATATGTACAA
GCCTAATTGTGTAGCATCTGGCTTACTGAAGCAGACCCTATCATCTCTCTCGTAAACTGCCGTCAGAGTC
GGTTTGGTTGGACGAACCTTCTGAGTTTCTGGTAACGCCGTCCCGCACCCGGAAATGGTCAGCGAACCAA
TCAGCAGGGTCATCGCTAGCCAGATCCTCTACGCCGGACGCATCGTGGCCGGCATCACCGGCGCCACAGG
TGCGGTTGCTGGCGCCTATATCGCCGACATCACCGATGGGGAAGATCGGGCTCGCCACTTCGGGCTCATG
AGCGCTTGTTTCGGCGTGGGTATGGTGGCAGGCCCCGTGGCCGGGGGACTGTTGGGCGCCATCTCCTTGC
ATGCACCATTCCTTGCGGCGGCGGTGCTCAACGGCCTCAACCTACTACTGGGCTGCTTCCTAATGCAGGA
GTCGCATAAGGGAGAGCGTCGAATGGTGCACTCTCAGTACAATCTGCTCTGATGCCGCATAGTTAAGCCA
GCCCCGACACCCGCCAACACCCGCTGACGCGCCCTGACGGGCTTGTCTGCTCCCGGCATCCGCTTACAGA
CAAGCTGTGACCGTCTCCGGGAGCTGCATGTGTCAGAGGTTTTCACCGTCATCACCGAAACGCGCGAGAC
GAAAGGGCCTCGTGATACGCCTATTTTTATAGGTTAATGTCATGATAATAATGGTTTCTTAGACGTCAGG
TGGCACTTTTCGGGGAAATGTGCGCGGAACCCCTATTTGTTTATTTTTCTAAATACATTCAAATATGTAT
CCGCTCATGAGACAATAACCCTGATAAATGCTTCAATAATATTGAAAAAGGAAGAGTATGAGTATTCAAC
ATTTCCGTGTCGCCCTTATTCCCTTTTTTGCGGCATTTTGCCTTCCTGTTTTTGCTCACCCAGAAACGCT
GGTGAAAGTAAAAGATGCTGAAGATCAGTTGGGTGCACGAGTGGGTTACATCGAACTGGATCTCAACAGC
GGTAAGATCCTTGAGAGTTTTCGCCCCGAAGAACGTTTTCCAATGATGAGCACTTTTAAAGTTCTGCTAT
GTGGCGCGGTATTATCCCGTATTGACGCCGGGCAAGAGCAACTCGGTCGCCGCATACACTATTCTCAGAA
TGACTTGGTTGAGTACTCACCAGTCACAGAAAAGCATCTTACGGATGGCATGACAGTAAGAGAATTATGC
AGTGCTGCCATAACCATGAGTGATAACACTGCGGCCAACTTACTTCTGACAACGATCGGAGGACCGAAGG
AGCTAACCGCTTTTTTGCACAACATGGGGGATCATGTAACTCGCCTTGATCGTTGGGAACCGGAGCTGAA
TGAAGCCATACCAAACGACGAGCGTGACACCACGATGCCTGTAGCAATGGCAACAACGTTGCGCAAACTA
TTAACTGGCGAACTACTTACTCTAGCTTCCCGGCAACAATTAATAGACTGGATGGAGGCGGATAAAGTTG
CAGGACCACTTCTGCGCTCGGCCCTTCCGGCTGGCTGGTTTATTGCTGATAAATCTGGAGCCGGTGAGCG
TGGGTCTCGCGGTATCATTGCAGCACTGGGGCCAGATGGTAAGCCCTCCCGTATCGTAGTTATCTACACG
ACGGGGAGTCAGGCAACTATGGATGAACGAAATAGACAGATCGCTGAGATAGGTGCCTCACTGATTAAGC
ATTGGTAACTGTCAGACCAAGTTTACTCATATATACTTTAGATTGATTTAAAACTTCATTTTTAATTTAA
AAGGATCTAGGTGAAGATCCTTTTTGATAATCTCATGACCAAAATCCCTTAACGTGAGTTTTCGTTCCAC
TGAGCGTCAGACCCCGTAGAAAAGATCAAAGGATCTTCTTGAGATCCTTTTTTTCTGCGCGTAATCTGCT
GCTTGCAAACAAAAAAACCACCGCTACCAGCGGTGGTTTGTTTGCCGGATCAAGAGCTACCAACTCTTTT
TCCGAAGGTAACTGGCTTCAGCAGAGCGCAGATACCAAATACTGTCCTTCTAGTGTAGCCGTAGTTAGGC
CACCACTTCAAGAACTCTGTAGCACCGCCTACATACCTCGCTCTGCTAATCCTGTTACCAGTGGCTGCTG
CCAGTGGCGATAAGTCGTGTCTTACCGGGTTGGACTCAAGACGATAGTTACCGGATAAGGCGCAGCGGTC
GGGCTGAACGGGGGGTTCGTGCACACAGCCCAGCTTGGAGCGAACGACCTACACCGAACTGAGATACCTA
CAGCGTGAGCATTGAGAAAGCGCCACGCTTCCCGAAGGGAGAAAGGCGGACAGGTATCCGGTAAGCGGCA
GGGTCGGAACAGGAGAGCGCACGAGGGAGCTTCCAGGGGGAAACGCCTGGTATCTTTATAGTCCTGTCGG
GTTTCGCCACCTCTGACTTGAGCGTCGATTTTTGTGATGCTCGTCAGGGGGGCGGAGCCTATGGAAAAAC
GCCAGCAACGCGGCCTTTTTACGGTTCCTGGCCTTTTGCTGGCCTTTTGCTCACATGTTCTTTCCTGCGT
TATCCCCTGATTCTGTGGATAACCGTATTACCGCCTTTGAGTGAGCTGATACCGCTCGCCGCAGCCGAAC
GACCGAGCGCAGCGAGTCAGTGAGCGAGGAAGCGGAAGAGCGCCCAATACGCAAACCGCCTCTCCCCGCG
CGTTGGCCGATTCATTAATGCAGCTGTGGAATGTGTGTCAGTTAGGGTGTGGAAAGTCCCCAGGCTCCCC
AGCAGGCAGAAGTATGCAAAGCATGCATCTCAATTAGTCAGCAACCAGGTGTGGAAAGTCCCCAGGCTCC
CCAGCAGGCAGAAGTATGCAAAGCATGCATCTCAATTAGTCAGCAACCATAGTCCCGCCCCTAACTCCGC
CCATCCCGCCCCTAACTCCGCCCAGTTCCGCCCATTCTCCGCCCCATGGCTGACTAATTTTTTTTATTTA
TGCAGAGGCCGAGGCCGCCTCGGCCTCTGAGCTATTCCAGAAGTAGTGAGGAGGCTTTTTTGGAGGCCTA
GGCTTTTGCAAAAAGCTTGGACACAAGACAGGCTTGCGAGATATGTTTGAGAATACCACTTTATCCCGCG
TCAGGGAGAGGCAGTGCGTAAAAAGACGCGGACTCATGTGAAATACTGGTTTTTAGTGCGCCAGATCTCT
ATAATCTCGCGCAACCTATTTTCCCCTCGAACACTTTTTAAGCCGTAGATAAACAGGCTGGGACACTTCA
CATGAGCGAAAAATACATCGTCACCTGGGACATGTTGCAGATCCATGCACGTAAACTCGCAAGCCGACTG
ATGCCTTCTGAACAATGGAAAGGCATTATTGCCGTAAGCCGTGGCGGTCTGTACCGGGTGCGTTACTGGC
GCGTGAACTGGGTATTCGTCATGTCGATACCGTTTGTATTTCCAGCTACGATCACGACAACCAGCGCGAG
CTTAAAGTGCTGAAACGCGCAGAAGGCGATGGCGAAGGCTTCATCGTTATTGATGACCTGGTGGATACCG
GTGGTACTGCGGTTGCGATTCGTGAAATGTATCCAAAAGCGCACTTTGTCACCATCTTCGCAAAACCGGC
TGGTCGTCCGCTGGTTGATGACTATGTTGTTGATATCCCGCAAGATACCTGGATTGAACAGCCGTGGGAT
ATGGGCGTCGTATTCGTCCCGCCAATCTCCGGTCGCTAATCTTTTCAACGCCTGGCACTGCCGGGCGTTG
TTCTTTTTAACTTCAGGCGGGTTACAATAGTTTCCAGTAAGTATTCTGGAGGCTGCATCCATGACACAGG
CAAACCTGAGCGAAACCCTGTTCAAACCCCGCTTTAAACATCCTGAAACCTCGACGCTAGTCCGCCGCTT
TAATCACGGCGCACAACCGCCTGTGCAGTCGGCCCTTGATGGTAAAACCATCCCTCACTGGTATCGCATG
ATTAACCGTCTGATGTGGATCTGGCGCGGCATTGACCCACGCGAAATCCTCGACGTCCAGGCACGTATTG
TGATGAGCGATGCCGAACGTACCGACGATGATTTATACGATACGGTGATTGGCTACCGTGGCGGCAACTG
GATTTATGAGTGGGCCCCGGATCTTTGTGAAGGAACCTTACTTCTGTGGTGTGACATAATTGGACAAACT
ACCTACAGAGATTTAAAGCTCTAAGGTAAATATAAAATTTTTAAGTGTATAATGTGTTAAACTACTGATT
CTAATTGTTTGTGTATTTTAGATTCCAACCTATGGAACTGATGAATGGGAGCAGTGGTGGAATGCCTTTA
ATGAGGAAAACCTGTTTTGCTCAGAAGAAATGCCATCTAGTGATGATGAGGCTACTGCTGACTCTCAACA
TTCTACTCCTCCAAAAAAGAAGAGAAAGGTAGAAGACCCCAAGGACTTTCCTTCAGAATTGCTAAGTTTT
TTGAGTCATGCTGTGTTTAGTAATAGAACTCTTGCTTGCTTTGCTATTTACACCACAAAGGAAAAAGCTG
CACTGCTATACAAGAAAATTATGGAAAAATATTCTGTAACCTTTATAAGTAGGCATAACAGTTATAATCA
TAACATACTGTTTTTTCTTACTCCACACAGGCATAGAGTGTCTGCTATTAATAACTATGCTCAAAAATTG
TGTACCTTTAGCTTTTTAATTTGTAAAGGGGTTAATAAGGAATATTTGATGTATAGTGCCTTGACTAGAG
ATCATAATCAGCCATACCACATTTGTAGAGGTTTTACTTGCTTTAAAAAACCTCCCACACCTCCCCCTGA
ACCTGAAACATAAAATGAATGCAATTGTTGTTGTTAACTTGTTTATTGCAGCTTATAATGGTTACAAATA
AAGCAATAGCATCACAAATTTCACAAATAAAGCATTTTTTTCACTGCATTCTAGTTGTGGTTTGTCCAAA
CTCATCAATGTATCTTATCATGTCTGGATCAACTGGATAACTCAAGCTAACCAAAATCATCCCAAACTTC
CCACCCCATACCCTATTACCACTGCCAATTACCTAGTGGTTTCATTTACTCTAAACCTGTGATTCCTCTG
AATTATTTTCATTTTAAAGAAATTGTATTTGTTAAATATGTACTACAAACTTAGTAGTTGGAAGGGCTAA
TTCACTCCCAAAGAAGACAAGATATCCTTGATCTGTGGATCTACCACACACAAGGCTACTTCCCTGATTA
GCAGAACTACACACCAGGGCCAGGGGTCAGATATCCACTGACCTTTGGATGGTGCTACAAGCTAGTACCA
GTTGAGCCAGATAAGGTAGAAGAGGCCAATAAAGGAGAGAACACCAGCTTGTTACACCCTGTGAGCCTGC
ATGGGATGGATGACCCGGAGAGAGAAGTGTTAGAGTGGAGGTTTGACAGCCGCCTAGCATTTCATCACGT
GGCCCGAGAGCTGCATCCGGAGTACTTCAAGAACTGCTGATATCGAGCTTGCTACAAGGGACTTTCCGCT
GGGGACTTTCCAGGGAGGCGTGGCCTGGGCGGGACTGGGGAGTGGCGAGCCCTCAGATCCTGCATATAAG
CAGCTGCTTTTTGCCTGTACTGGGTCTCTCTGGTTAGACCAGATCTGAGCCTGGGAGCTCTCTGGCTAAC
TAGGGAACCCACTGCTTAAGCCTCAATAAAGCTTGCCTTGAGTGCTTCAAGTAGTGTGTGCCCGTCTGTT
GTGTGACTCTGGTAACTAGAGATCCCTCAGACCCTTTTAGTCAGTGTGGAAAATCTCTAGCAGTGGCGCC
CGAACAGGGACTTGAAAGCGAAAGGGAAACCAGAGGAGCTCTCTCGACGCAGGACTCGGCTTGCTGAAGC
GCGCACGGCAAGAGGCGAGGGGCGGCGACTGGTGAGTACGCCAAAAATTTTGACTAGCGGAGGCTAGAAG
GAGAGAGATGGGTGCGAGAGCGTCAGTATTAAGCGGGGGAGAATTAGATCGCGATGGGAAAAAATTCGGT
TAAGGCCAGGGGGAAAGAAAAAATATAAATTAAAACATATAGTATGGGCAAGCAGGGAGCTAGAACGATT
CGCAGTTAATCCTGGCCTGTTAGAAACATCAGAAGGCTGTAGACAAATACTGGGACAGCTACAACCATCC
CTTCAGACAGGATCAGAAGAACTTAGATCATTATATAATACAGTAGCAACCCTCTATTGTGTGCATCAAA
GGATAGAGATAAAAGACACCAAGGAAGCTTTAGACAAGATAGAGGAAGAGCAAAACAAAAGTAAGACCAC
CGCACAGCAAGCGGCCGGCCGCTGATCTTCAGACCTGGAGGAGGAGATATGAGGGACAATTGGAGAAGTG
AATTATATAAATATAAAGTAGTAAAAATTGAACCATTAGGAGTAGCACCCACCAAGGCAAAGAGAAGAGT
GGTGCAGAGAGAAAAAAGAGCAGTGGGAATAGGAGCTTTGTTCCTTGGGTTCTTGGGAGCAGCAGGAAGC
ACTATGGGCGCAGCGTCAATGACGCTGACGGTACAGGCCAGACAATTATTGTCTGGTATAGTGCAGCAGC
AGAACAATTTGCTGAGGGCTATTGAGGCGCAACAGCATCTGTTGCAACTCACAGTCTGGGGCATCAAGCA
GCTCCAGGCAAGAATCCTGGCTGTGGAAAGATACCTAAAGGATCAACAGCTCCTGGGGATTTGGGGTTGC
TCTGGAAAACTCATTTGCACCACTGCTGTGCCTTGGAATGCTAGTTGGAGTAATAAATCTCTGGAACAGA
TTTGGAATCACACGACCTGGATGGAGTGGGACAGAGAAATTAACAATTACACAAGCTTAATACACTCCTT
AATTGAAGAATCGCAAAACCAGCAAGAAAAGAATGAACAAGAATTATTGGAATTAGATAAATGGGCAAGT
TTGTGGAATTGGTTTAACATAACAAATTGGCTGTGGTATATAAAATTATTCATAATGATAGTAGGAGGCT
TGGTAGGTTTAAGAATAGTTTTTGCTGTACTTTCTATAGTGAATAGAGTTAGGCAGGGATATTCACCATT
ATCGTTTCAGACCCACCTCCCAACCCCGAGGGGACCCGACAGGCCCGAAGGAATAGAAGAAGAAGGTGGA
GAGAGAGACAGAGACAGATCCATTCGATTAGTGAACGGATCTCGACGGTATCGGTTAACTTTTAAAAGAA
AAGGGGGGATTGGGGGGTACAGTGCAGGGGAAAGAATAGTAGACATAATAGCAACAGACATACAAACTAA
AGAATTACAAAAACAAATTACAAAAATTCAAAATTTTCCGATCACGAGACTAGCCTCGACAAGCTTGATC
GATGGCTCCGGTGCCCGTCAGTGGGCAGAGCGCACATCGCCCACAGTCCCCGAGAAGTTGGGGGGAGGGG
TCGGCAATTGAACCGGTGCCTAGAGAAGGTGGCGCGGGGTAAACTGGGAAAGTGATGTCGTGTACTGGCT
CCGCCTTTTTCCCGAGGGTGGGGGAGAACCGTATATAAGTGCAGTAGTCGCCGTGAACGTTCTTTTTCGC
AACGGGTTTGCCGCCAGAACACAGGTGTCGTGACGCGCATCCAGGCCTAAGCTTACGC
Features (pLannotate 1.2.2; 32 found; start..end, strand, type, name):
     76..786     +  CDS            mEGFP: mEGFP is a basic (constitutively fluorescent) green fluorescent protein published in 2002, derived from Aequorea victoria. It has moderate acid sensitivity.
    933..1395    +  misc_feature   IRES: internal ribosome entry site (IRES) of the encephalomyocarditis virus (EMCV)
   1423..2130    +  CDS            mCherry: mCherry is a basic (constitutively fluorescent) red fluorescent protein published in 2004, derived from Discosoma sp.. It is reported to be a very rapidly-maturing monomer with low acid sensitivity.
   2146..2734    +  misc_feature   WPRE: woodchuck hepatitis virus posttranscriptional regulatory element
   2754..2858    +  CDS            nef (fragment): NEF_HV1LA - Experimental evidence at protein level: Swiss-Prot protein existence level 1. Extracellular Nef protein targets CD4(+) T-lymphocytes for apoptosis by interacting with CXCR4 surface receptors. From Human immunodeficiency virus type 1 group M subtype B (isolate Lai) (HIV-1).
   2879..2912    +  protein_bind   loxP: Cre-mediated recombination occurs in the 8-bp core sequence (GCATACAT). Cre recombinase
   2932..3112    +  LTR            5' LTR (truncated): truncated 5' long terminal repeat (LTR) from HIV-1
   3137..3155    -  promoter       SP6 promoter: promoter for bacteriophage SP6 RNA polymerase
   3383..3662    +  CDS            TcR (fragment): tetracycline efflux protein; tet; confers resistance to tetracycline
   3663..3711    -  misc_feature   bom (fragment): basis of mobility region from pBR322
   3813..3848    -  CDS            rop (fragment): Rop protein, which maintains plasmids at low copy number; rop
   3943..4047    +  promoter       AmpR promoter: bla
   4048..4908    +  CDS            AmpR: β-lactamase; bla; confers resistance to ampicillin, carbenicillin, and related antibiotics
   5079..5667    +  rep_origin     ori: high-copy-number ColE1/pMB1/pBR322/pUC origin of replication
   5850..5906    +  CDS            lacI (fragment): lac repressor; lacI; The lac repressor binds to the lac operator to inhibit transcription in E. coli. This inhibition can be relieved by adding lactose or isopropyl-β-D-thiogalactopyranoside (IPTG).
   5913..6242    +  promoter       SV40 promoter: SV40 enhancer and early promoter
   6442..6561    +  CDS            gpt (fragment): XGPT_ECOLI - Also known as gpp, gxu. Experimental evidence at protein level: Swiss-Prot protein existence level 1. Purine salvage pathway enzyme that catalyzes the transfer of the ribosyl-5-phosphate group from 5-phospho-alpha-D-ribose 1- diphosphate (PRPP) to the N9 position of the 6-oxopurines guanine and xanthine to form the corresponding ribonucleotides GMP (guanosine 5'- monophosphate) and XMP (xanthosine 5'-monophosphate), with the release of PPi. To a lesser extent, also acts on hypoxanthine (PubMed:9100006, PubMed:3886014). Does not ribophosphorylate adenine (PubMed:3886014). From Esch
   6561..6896    +  CDS            gpt (fragment): XGPT_ECOLI - Also known as gpp, gxu. Experimental evidence at protein level: Swiss-Prot protein existence level 1. Purine salvage pathway enzyme that catalyzes the transfer of the ribosyl-5-phosphate group from 5-phospho-alpha-D-ribose 1- diphosphate (PRPP) to the N9 position of the 6-oxopurines guanine and xanthine to form the corresponding ribonucleotides GMP (guanosine 5'- monophosphate) and XMP (xanthosine 5'-monophosphate), with the release of PPi. To a lesser extent, also acts on hypoxanthine (PubMed:9100006, PubMed:3886014). Does not ribophosphorylate adenine (PubMed:3886014). From Esch
   6991..7296    +  CDS            frsA (fragment): FRSA_ECOLI - Also known as yafA. Experimental evidence at protein level: Swiss-Prot protein existence level 1. Catalyzes the hydrolysis of esters (PubMed:15808744). Displays esterase activity toward pNP-butyrate (PubMed:15808744). May stimulate mixed-acid fermentation by acting as a fermentation/respiration switch that down-regulates respiration and up- regulates fermentation rates (PubMed:15169777). From Escherichia coli (strain K12).
   7300..7374    +  CDS            small t antigen (fragment): SV40 (simian virus 40) small t antigen
   7376..7441    +  intron         small t intron: SV40 (simian virus 40) small t antigen intron
   7571..7591    +  CDS            SV40 NLS: nuclear localization signal of SV40 (simian virus 40) large T antigen
   7910..7993    +  CDS            large T antigen (fragment): large T antigen from SV40 (simian virus 40)
   8016..8150    +  polyA_signal   SV40 poly(A) signal: SV40 polyadenylation signal
   8318..8647    +  CDS            nef (fragment): NEF_HV1BR - Experimental evidence at protein level: Swiss-Prot protein existence level 1. Extracellular Nef protein targets CD4(+) T-lymphocytes for apoptosis by interacting with CXCR4 surface receptors (PubMed:14990729). From Human immunodeficiency virus type 1 group M subtype B (isolate BRU/LAI) (HIV-1).
   8695..8952    +  LTR            5' LTR (truncated): truncated 5' long terminal repeat (LTR) from HIV-1
   8999..9124    +  misc_feature   HIV-1 Ψ: packaging signal of human immunodeficiency virus type 1
   9108..9446    +  CDS            HIV-1 gag (fragment): gag protein from human immunodeficiency virus 1; gag
   9621..9854    +  misc_feature   RRE: The Rev response element (RRE) of HIV-1 allows for Rev-dependent mRNA export from the nucleus to the cytoplasm.
  10231..10331   +  CDS            Rev (fragment): human immunodeficiency virus 1 (HIV-1) Rev protein; rev; enhances nuclear export of unspliced and incompletely spliced viral mRNAs
  10350..10467   +  misc_feature   cPPT/CTS: central polypurine tract and central termination sequence of HIV-1
  10523..10734   +  promoter       EF-1α core promoter: core promoter for human elongation factor EF-1α
