[The description below was written by a language model from this plasmid's Addgene catalogue record and pLannotate feature annotations shown in this document.]
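Description:
pWPT-ACC/ACC/ACC/ACC-mEGFP-IRES-mCherry is a 10.8 kb HIV-1-based lentiviral transfer plasmid built on a modified pWPT-GFP backbone, intended for expression in mammalian cells and classed as a synthetic biology tool. It is maintained in E. coli through a high-copy ColE1/pUC-type origin and an ampicillin resistance gene. The backbone also carries remnants of older vector sequence, including an SV40 promoter followed by gpt fragments and SV40 small t intron and polyadenylation elements, plus fragments of tetracycline resistance, rop and bom. The viral portion contains an upstream LTR, the Ψ packaging signal with a partial gag sequence, the RRE for Rev-dependent nuclear export, and the cPPT/CTS. The downstream LTR region is truncated and contains a loxP site.

The payload is a bicistronic cassette driven by the short EF-1α core promoter: monomeric EGFP, then an EMCV IRES, then mCherry, followed by a WPRE that enhances transcript stability and expression. Ahead of mEGFP lie translation control elements, described in the record as an altered Kozak sequence and/or synthetic upstream open reading frames. The "ACC/ACC/ACC/ACC" in the name presumably denotes this particular configuration, though the record does not spell out its arrangement and the feature table does not annotate it. These elements set the translation efficiency of the first cistron without changing transcription, while the IRES-driven mCherry is reported to remain constant and so serves as an internal reference. The plasmid is one of a nine-member set spanning a range of expression levels. Retained restriction sites flank the cassette components, including an SfuI site at the 3′ end of mEGFP for making C-terminal fusions, which lets users tune the dosage of a gene of interest.
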