Addgene plasmid #49227: pWPT-ACC/ACC/ACC/ACC-mEGFP-IRES-mCherry
Purpose: Lentiviral expression vector. Contains an altered Kozak sequence and/or upstream open reading frames to modulate expression at the level of translation.
Depositing lab: Clifford Wang. Depositing organization: Stanford University. Publication: Tuning gene expression with synthetic upstream open reading frames. Ferreira JP, Overton KW, Wang CL. Proc Natl Acad Sci U S A. 2013 Jul 9;110(28):11284-9. doi: 10.1073/pnas.1305590110. Epub 2013 Jun 24. PubMed 23798422.
Backbone
  Vector backbone: Plasmid 12255: pWPT-GFP
  Backbone size w/o insert (bp): 8754
  Total vector size (bp): 10768
  Modifications to backbone: 1. PCRed WPRE and ligated into XhoI site upstream of EF1-short and EcoRI site on 3' end of WPRE (EF1-short segment deleted. EcoRI site on 3' end of WPRE eliminated by ligation with MfeI on PCR product. WPRE sequence unaltered. WPRE PCRed and re-entered into vector to create unique XhoI, EcoRI, NotI sites on the 5' end of WPRE and to eliminate BamHI site). 2. EF1-short PCRed and ligated to XhoI and EcoRI sites on 5' end of WPRE. Original XhoI site upstream of EF1-short eliminated via ligation to SalI site on PCR product. Sites now between EF1 and WPRE are XhoI, BamHI, EcoRI, NotI. 3. The translation control elements, mEGFP, IRES, and mCherry segment from the corresponding pCur5-XX-mEGFP-IRES-mCherry was ligated into the pWPT-EF1short-WPRE backbone via XhoI and NotI sites.
  Vector type: Mammalian Expression, Lentiviral, Synthetic Biology
Growth in bacteria
  Bacterial resistance: Ampicillin, 100 μg/mL
  Growth temperature: 37°C
  Growth strain: Stbl3
  Copy number: High Copy
Gene/Insert 1
  Gene/Insert name: mEGFP
  Species: Synthetic
  Insert size (bp): 732
  Promoter: EF1-short
  Tag / fusion protein: SfuI site to create C-terminal fusions (C terminal on insert)
  Cloning method: Restriction Enzyme; 5′ cloning site XhoI (not destroyed); 3′ cloning site SfuI (not destroyed)
  Sequencing primers: 5′ ccgagggtgggggagaac (5 to 3); 3′ AGGGCGAGGGCGATGCCACCTA (5' to 3')
Gene/Insert 2
  Gene/Insert name: mCherry
  Species: Synthetic
  Insert size (bp): 711
  Promoter: EF1-short
  Cloning method: Restriction Enzyme; 5′ cloning site BamHI (not destroyed); 3′ cloning site NotI (not destroyed)
  Sequencing primers: 5′ GTCACCTTCAGCTTGGCGG (5' to 3'); 3′ CATTAAAGCAGCGTATCC (5 to 3)
Terms and licenses: Academic/Nonprofit Terms; Industry Terms: Not Available to Industry
Depositor comments: Vector allows for control of transgene expression at the level of translation. It is 1 vector in a set of 9 that spans a range of expression levels. Sequencing through any part of the IRES sequence is not advised. Expression of gene downstream of IRES remains constant, despite varying expression of gene upstream.
How to cite: pWPT-ACC/ACC/ACC/ACC-mEGFP-IRES-mCherry was a gift from Clifford Wang (Addgene plasmid # 49227 ; http://n2t.net/addgene:49227 ; RRID:Addgene_49227)
