>Addgene plasmid #49227 | pWPT-ACC/ACC/ACC/ACC-mEGFP-IRES-mCherry | depositor partial sequence | sequence record 73644 | TIS region: NOT including RE sites and preceding stop codons
ACCATGGGTTGATAAACCATGGGTTGATAAACCATGGGTTGATTACCATGGGC
