>Addgene plasmid #49227 | pWPT-ACC/ACC/ACC/ACC-mEGFP-IRES-mCherry | addgene partial sequence | sequence record 75640 | hEF1aprom-F 5'-AACTGGGAAAGTGATGTCGTG-3'
GGTGGGGGAGAACCGTATATAAGTGCAGTAGTCGCCGTGAACGTTCTTTTTCGCAACGGGTTTGCCGCCA
GAACACAGGTGTCGTGACGCGCATCCAGGCCTAAGCTTACGCTCGAGTAACTAACTAAACCATGGGTTGA
TAAACCATGGGTTGATAAACCATGGGTTGATTACCATGGGCGAATTCAGCAAGGGCGAGGAGCTGTTCAC
CGGGGTGGTGCCCATCCTGGTCGAGCTGGACGGCGACGTAAACGGCCACAAGTTCAGCGTGTCCGGCGAG
GGCGAGGGCGATGCCACCTACGGCAAGCTGACCCTGAAGTTCATCTGCACCACCGGCAAGCTGCCCGTGC
CCTGGCCCACCCTCGTGACCACCCTGACCTACGGCGTGCAGTGCTTCAGCCGCTACCCCGACCACATGAA
GCAGCACGACTTCTTCAAGTCCGCCATGCCCGAAGGCTACGTCCAGGAGCGCACCATCTTCTTCAAGGAC
GACGGCAACTACAAGACCCGCGCCGAGGTGAAGTTCGAGGGCGACACCCTGGTGAACCGCATCGAGCTGA
AGGGCATCGACTTCAAGGAGGACGGCAACATCCTGGGGCACAAGCTGGAGTACAACTACAACAGCCACAA
CGTCTATATCATGGCCGACAAGCAGAAGAACGGCATCAAGGTGAACTTCAAGATCCGCCACAACATCGAG
GACGGCAGCGTGCAGCTCGCCGACCACTACCAGCAGAACACCCCCATCGGCGACGGCCCCGTGCTGCTGC
CCGACAACCACTACCTGAGCACCCAGTCCAAGCTGAGCAAAGACCCCAACGAGAAGCGCGATCACATGGT
CCTGCTGGAGTTCGTGACCGCCGCCGGGATCACTCTCGGCATGGACGAGCTGTACAAGTTCGAATAAGCA
TGCATCTAGG
